>Addgene plasmid #25257 | RASL12A | depositor partial sequence | sequence record 11731 | Author sequence
CCCCTCGAGGTCAACCTGGCCATCCTGGGGCGCCGCGGGGCTGGCAAGTCTGCCCTGACCGTGAAGTTTC
TGACCAAGAGGTTTATCAGTGAATATGACCCCAACTTGGAGGACACCTACAGCTCCGAGGAGACTGTGGA
CCACCAGCCTGTCCACCTGAGGGTCATGGACACTGCAGACCTGGACACCCCCAGGAACTGCGAGCGCTAC
CTGAACTGGGCCCATGCCTTCCTGGTGGTGTACAGCGTCGACAGCCGCCAGAGCTTTGATAGCAGCAGCA
GCTACCTGGAGCTGCTTGCCTTGCACGCGAAGGAGACACAGCGCAGCATCCCTGCCCTGCTGCTGGGCAA
CAAGCTGGACATGGCTCAGTACAGGCAAGTCACCAAGGCAGAGGGTGTGGCTTTGGCAGGCAGGTTTGGG
TGCCTGTTTTTCGAGGTCTCTGCCTGTCTGGACTTTGAGCACGTGCAGCATGTCTTCCACGAGGCAGTGC
GAGAGGCACGGCGGGAG
