>Addgene plasmid #25257 | RASL12A | addgene partial sequence | sequence record 31337 | 25257 with T7
ATTCCCTCTGAATATTTTGTTTACTTTAAGAAGGAGATATACCATGCATCATCATCATCATCACAGCAGC
GGCAGAGAAAACTTGTATTTCCAGGGCCCCCTCGAGGTCAACCTGGCCATCCTGGGGCGCCGCGGGGCTG
GCAAGTCTGCCCTGACCGTGAAGTTTCTGACCAAGAGGTTTATCAGTGAATATGACCCCAACTTGGAGGA
CACCTACAGCTCCGAGGAGACTGTGGACCACCAGCCTGTCCACCTGAGGGTCATGGACACTGCAGACCTG
GACACCCCCAGGAACTGCGAGCGCTACCTGAACTGGGCCCATGCCTTCCTGGTGGTGTACAGCGTCGACA
GCCGCCAGAGCTTTGATAGCAGCAGCAGCTACCTGGAGCTGCTTGCCTTGCACGCGAAGGAGACACAGCG
CAGCATCCCTGCCCTGCTGCTGGGCAACAAGCTGGACATGGCTCAGTACAGGCAAGTCACCAAGGCAGAG
GGTGTGGCTTTGGCAGGCAGGTTTGGGTGCCTGTTTTTCGAGGTCTCTGCCTGTCTGGACTTTGAGCACG
TGCAGCATGTCTTCCACGAGGCAGTGCGAGAGGCACGGCGGGAGTGATGACGAAGCTTGCGGCCGCACTC
GAGCACCACCACCACCACCACTGAGATCCGGCTGCTAACAAAGCCCGAAAGGAAGCTGAGTTGGCTGCTG
CCACCGCTGAGCAATAACTAGCATAACCCCTTGGGGCCTCTAAACGGGTCTTGAGGGGTTTTTTGCTGAA
AGGAGGAACTATATCCGGATTGGCGAATGGG
[124 nt withheld, positions 802-925]
CGCCGGC
