[The description below was written by a language model from this plasmid's Addgene catalogue record.]
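Description:
RASL12A is a bacterial expression plasmid built on the pET28-MHL backbone from the Structural Genomics Consortium, a pET28-type vector of about 7.3 kb without insert. It is maintained in E. coli as a low-copy plasmid under kanamycin selection, with DH5alpha listed as the propagation strain. No feature table accompanies the record, so the origin of replication, promoter and terminator are not explicitly annotated. However, the listed sequencing primers (T7 forward and T7 terminator reverse) are consistent with the usual pET arrangement, in which the insert sits between a T7 promoter and T7 terminator and is expressed in a host that supplies T7 RNA polymerase.

The insert is a 507 bp fragment of human RASL12 (RAS-like family 12, also called RIS), a member of the Ras-related small GTPase family. It encodes only residues P18 to E186 rather than the full open reading frame, a truncation typical of constructs trimmed to a well-behaved domain for crystallography. The fragment was introduced by restriction enzyme cloning and carries an N-terminal His tag, which allows the recombinant protein to be purified by immobilised metal affinity chromatography. The record does not say whether a protease cleavage site lies between the tag and the protein.

The stated purpose is bacterial production of protein for structure determination, and the depositor links the construct to a deposited Protein Data Bank structure of this RASL12 fragment. It is therefore suited to producing the protein for structural, biophysical or biochemical work, but not for studies requiring the full-length protein.
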