Addgene plasmid #25257: RASL12A
Purpose: Bacterial expression for structure determination; may not be full ORF
Depositing lab: Cheryl Arrowsmith. Depositing organization: University of Toronto.
Backbone
  Vector backbone: pET28-MHL
  Backbone manufacturer: SGC
  Backbone size w/o insert (bp): 7325
  Vector type: Bacterial Expression
Growth in bacteria
  Bacterial resistance: Kanamycin, 50 μg/mL
  Growth temperature: 37°C
  Growth strain: DH5alpha
  Copy number: Low Copy
Gene/Insert
  Gene/Insert name: RASL12A:P18-E186 (alt names: PDB: 3C5C; RAS-like, family 12 protein; RASL12A, RIS)
  Species: H. sapiens (human)
  Insert size (bp): 507
  Mutation: Contains amino acids P18-E186
  Entrez Gene: RASL12 (a.k.a. RIS)
  Tag / fusion protein: His (N terminal on insert)
  Cloning method: Restriction Enzyme
  Sequencing primers: 5′ T7; 3′ T7-term
Terms and licenses: Academic/Nonprofit Terms; Industry Terms: Not Available to Industry
Depositor comments: PDB: 3C5C. http://www.thesgc.org/structures/3C5C/
How to cite: RASL12A was a gift from Cheryl Arrowsmith (Addgene plasmid # 25257 ; http://n2t.net/addgene:25257 ; RRID:Addgene_25257)
